>Addgene plasmid #194063 | p2T-CMV-evoCjCas9-PEmax_dRnH-BlastR | depositor full sequence | sequence record 412697 | p2T-CMV-evoCjCas9-PEmax_dRnH-BlastR sequence 9569 bps
AGAGCTGGTTTAGTGAACCGTCAGATCCGCTAGAGATCCGCGGCCGCTAATACGACTCACTATAGGGAGA
GCCGCCACCATGAAACGGACAGCCGACGGAAGCGAGTTCGAGTCACCAAAGAAGAAGCGGAAAGTCGGGT
CAGCCCGCATCCTGGCCTTTGACATCGGCATCAGCAGCATCGGATGGGCCTTCAGCGAGAATGACGAGCT
GAAGGACTGCGGTGTGAGAATCTTTACAAAGGTCGAGAACCCCAAGACCGGCGAAAGCCTGGCGCTGCCA
AGACGGCTGGCCCGGTCTGCTCGGAAGAGATACGCCCGGAGAAAAGCCAGACTGAATCACCTGAAACACC
TGATCGCCAACGAGTTCAAACTGAACTACGAGGACTACCAGAGCTTCGATGAGAGCTTGGCTAAGGCCTA
CAAAGGCAGCCTGATCAGCCCCTACGAGCTGAGATTCAGAGCTCTGAATGAGCTCCTGAGCAAGCAGGAC
TTCGCTAGAGTGATCCTGCACATCGCCAAGCGAAGAGGCTACGACGACATCAAGAACTCTGATGACAAGG
AGAAGGGCGCCATTCTGAAAGCCATCAAGCAGAACGAAGAGAAACTGGCCAATTACCAGAGCGTGGGCGA
GTACCTGTACAAGGAGTACTTCCAGAAGTTCAAAGAAAATAGCAAAGAGTTCACCAACGTGCGGAACAAG
AAGGAGTCTTATGAAAGATGTATCGCCCAGAGCTTCCTGAAAGACGAGCTGAAACTGATCTTCAAGAAGC
AAAGAGAGTTTGGCTTCAGCTTCAGCAAAAAATTTGAAGAAGAGGTGCTGTCTGTCGCCTTCTACAAGAG
GGCTCTGAAGGACTTCAGCCACCTGGTGGGCAATTGCAGCTTTTTCACAGACGAAAAGCGGGCCCCTAAG
AACAGCCCTCTGGCCTTCATGTTCGTGGCTCTGACCAGAATCATCAACCTGCTGAACAACCTGAAAAATA
CCGAGGGCATCCTCTATACCAAGGACGATCTGAACGCCCTGCTGAATGAGGTGCTCAAGAATGGCACCCT
GACCTACAAGCAAACAAAAAAACTGCTGGGCCTGTCTGACGACTACGAGTTTAAAGGCGAGAAGGGCACC
TATTTCATCGAATTTAAGAAGTACAAGGAATTCATCAAGGCACTGGGCGAACACAACCTGTCTCAGGACG
ACCTGAACGAGATCGCCAAGGACATCACCCTGATCAAGGATGAGATCAAGCTGAAAAAAGCTCTGGCCAA
GTACGACCTGAATCAAAACCAGATCGACAGCTTAAGCAAGCTGGAATTTAAGGATCACCTGAACATCTCC
TTTAAGGCCCTGAAGCTGGTGACCCCACTGATGCTGGAAGGAAAGAAGTACGACGAAGCATGCAACGAGC
TTAACCTGAAGGTTGCTATCAACGAGGATAAGAAGGATTTCCTGCCTGCCTTTAACGAGACATACTACAA
GGATGAGGTGACCAACCCCGTGGTGCTGAGAGCTATCAAAGAGTACAGAAAGGTGCTGAACGCCCTGCTG
AAGAAGTACGGCAAGGTCCACAAGATCAATATTGAGCTGGCCCGGGAGGTTGGAAAGAACCACTCTCAGA
GAGCAAAGATCGAGAAGGAGCAAAACGAGAACTACAAAGCGAAGAAGGACGCCGAACTGGAGTGCGAGAA
GCTTGGCCTGAAGATCAACTCTAAGAATATCCTGAAACTCAGACTTTTCAAAGAACAGAAGGAATTCTGT
GCCTACAGCGGCGAGAAGATCAAAATTTCTGACCTGCAGGATGAAAAGATGCTGGAGATCGACGCCATCT
ACCCTTACTCCAGAAGCTTCGACGACAGCTATATGAACAAAGTGCTGGTGTTCACAAAGCAGAACCAGGA
GAAGCTGAATCAGACCCCTTTCGAGGCCTTCGGCAATGACTCCGCCAAGTGGCAGAAAATCGAGGTGCTG
GCCAAAAACCTGCCAACCAAGAAACAGAAGAGAATCCTCGACAAGAACTACAAGGACAAGGAACAGAAGA
ACTTCAAGGATCGGAACCTGAACGACACCCGGTACATCGCCAGGCTGGTGTTAAATTACACCAAGGACTA
CCTGGATTTCCTGCCCCTGAGCGACGACGAGAACACCAAGCTGAACGACACACAGAAGGGCAGCAAGGTG
CACGTGGAAGCCAAGAGCGGCATGCTGACCAGCGCACTGCGCCACACTTGGGGCTTCAGCGCTAAGGACC
GGAACAACCACCTGCATCACGCCATCGATGCCGTGATCATAGCCTACGCCAACAACTCAATCGTGAAAGC
TTTCAGTGACTTTAAGAAAGAACAGGAGAGCAACTCTGCCGAACTGTACGCCAAGAAAATTAGCGAGCTG
GACTACAAGAACAAACGGAAGTTCTTCGAACCTTTCTCAGGATTTAGACAGAAGGTGCTGGATAAGATCG
ATGAAATCTTCGTGTCCAAGCCCGAGAGAAAGAAGCCTAGCGGAGCCCTGCACAAGGAAACCTTCAGAAA
GGAAGAAGAGTTCTACCAGTCTTATGGGGGCAAAGAAGGCGTGCTGAAGGCCCTGGAACTCGGCAAGATC
AGAAAGGTGAAGGGAAAGATTGTGAAGAACGGCGACATGTTCAGAGTGGACATCTTCAAGCACAAGAAGA
CCAACAAGTTCTATGCCGTGCCTATCTACACAATGGATTTCGCCCTGAAAGTGCTGCCTAACAAGGCTGT
CGCCAGATCTAAGAAGGGCGAGATCAAGGACTGGATCCTGATGGACGAAAACTACGAGTTCTGCTTCAGC
CTGTACAAGGACAGCCTGATCCTGATCCAAACAAAGAAGATGCAGGAGCCTGAATTCGTGTACTACAACG
CCTTCACAAGCAGCACCGTGAGCCTGATCGTGTCTAAACATGATAACAAGTTCGAAACCCTGTCCAAGAA
CCAAAAGATCCTGTTCAAGAACGCCAACGAGAAGGAAGTGATCGCCAAGGGCATCGGCATTCAGAATCTG
AAGGTGTTCGAGAAATATATCGTGTCCGCTCTGGGAGAGGTTACAAAGGCCGAGTTTCGGCAGAGAGAAG
ATTTTAAGAAGTCCGGCGGAAGCTCTGGTGGCAGCAAGCGGACCGCCGACGGCTCTGAATTCGAGAGCCC
TAAGAAGAAAAGAAAGGTGAGCGGAGGCTCTAGCGGCGGAAGCACCCTGAACATTGAAGACGAGTATAGA
CTGCATGAAACAAGCAAGGAACCCGACGTGTCCCTGGGCTCCACCTGGCTGTCCGACTTTCCCCAGGCCT
GGGCCGAGACAGGAGGAATGGGCCTGGCCGTGCGGCAGGCACCCCTGATCATCCCTCTGAAGGCCACCTC
TACACCCGTGAGCATCAAGCAGTACCCTATGTCTCAGGAGGCCAGACTGGGCATCAAGCCTCACATCCAG
AGGCTGCTGGACCAGGGCATCCTGGTGCCATGCCAGAGCCCCTGGAACACACCACTGCTGCCCGTGAAGA
AGCCAGGCACCAATGACTATAGACCCGTGCAGGATCTGAGAGAGGTGAACAAGAGGGTGGAGGATATCCA
CCCCACCGTGCCCAACCCTTACAATCTGCTGTCCGGCCTGCCCCCTTCTCACCAGTGGTATACAGTGCTG
GACCTGAAGGATGCCTTCTTTTGTCTGAGACTGCACCCTACCAGCCAGCCACTGTTCGCCTTTGAGTGGA
GGGACCCTGAGATGGGCATCTCTGGCCAGCTGACCTGGACACGCCTGCCTCAGGGCTTCAAGAATAGCCC
AACACTGTTTAACGAGGCCCTGCACCGCGACCTGGCAGATTTCCGGATCCAGCACCCAGATCTGATCCTG
CTGCAGTACGTGGACGATCTGCTGCTGGCCGCCACCAGCGAGCTGGATTGCCAGCAGGGAACACGCGCCC
TGCTGCAGACCCTGGGAAACCTGGGATATAGGGCATCCGCCAAGAAGGCCCAGATCTGTCAGAAGCAGGT
GAAGTACCTGGGCTATCTGCTGAAGGAGGGCCAGAGATGGCTGACAGAGGCCAGGAAGGAGACAGTGATG
GGCCAGCCAACACCCAAGACCCCAAGACAGCTGAGGGAGTTCCTGGGCAAAGCAGGATTTTGCAGGCTGT
TCATCCCAGGATTCGCAGAGATGGCAGCACCTCTGTACCCACTGACCAAGCCGGGCACCCTGTTTAATTG
GGGCCCTGACCAGCAGAAGGCCTATCAGGAGATCAAGCAGGCCCTGCTGACAGCACCAGCCCTGGGCCTG
CCAGACCTGACCAAGCCTTTCGAGCTGTTTGTGGATGAGAAGCAGGGCTACGCCAAGGGCGTGCTGACCC
AGAAGCTGGGACCATGGAGACGGCCCGTGGCCTATCTGTCCAAGAAGCTGGACCCAGTGGCAGCAGGATG
GCCACCATGCCTGAGGATGGTGGCAGCAATCGCCGTGCTGACAAAGGATGCCGGCAAGCTGACCATGGGA
CAGCCACTGGTCATCCTGGCACCACACGCAGTGGAGGCCCTGGTGAAGCAGCCTCCAGATCGCTGGCTGT
CTAACGCCCGGATGACACACTACCAGGCCCTGCTGCTGGACACCGATCGCGTGCAGTTTGGCCCTGTGGT
GGCCCTGAATCCATCTGGCGGCTCAAAAAGAACCGCCGACGGCAGCGAATTCGAGTCTCCCAAGAAGAAG
AGGAAAGTCGGCTCTGGCCCTGCCGCTAAGAGAGTGAAGCTGGACTAACCGGTCATCATCACCATCACCA
TTGAGTTTAAACCCGCTGATCAGCCTCGACTGTGCCTTCTAGTTGCCAGCCATCTGTTGTTTGCCCCTCC
CCCGTGCCTTCCTTGACCCTGGAAGGTGCCACTCCCACTGTCCTTTCCTAATAAAATGAGGAAATTGCAT
CGCATTGTCTGAGTAGGTGTCATTCTATTCTGGGGGGTGGGGTGGGGCAGGACAGCAAGGGGGAGGATTG
GGAAGACAATAGCAGGCATGCTGGGGATGCGGTGGGCTCTATGGCTTCTGAGGCGGAAAGAACCAGCTGG
GGCTCGATACCGTCGACCTCTAGCTAGAGCTTGGCGTAATCATGGTCATAGCTGTTTCCTGTGTGAAATT
GTTATCCGCTCACAATTCCACACAACATACGAGCCGGAAGCATAAAGTGTAAAGCCTAGGGTGCCTAATG
AGTGAGCTAACTCACATTAATTGCGTTGCGCTCACTGCCCGCTTTCCAGTCGGGAAACCTGTCGTGCCAG
CTGCATTAATGAATCGGCCAACGCGCGGGGAGAGGCGGTTTGCGTATTGGGCGCTACAGACATGATAAGA
TACATTGATGAGTTTGGACAAACCACAACTAGAATGCAGTGAAAAAAATGCTTTATTTGTGAAATTTGTG
ATGCTATTGCTTTATTTGTAACCATTATAAGCTGCAATAAACAAGTTGGGGTGGGCGAAGAACTCCAGCA
TGAGATCCCCGCGCTGGAGGATCATCCAGCCGGCGTCCCGGAAAACGATTCCGAAGCCCAACCTTTCATA
GAAGGCGGCGGTGGAATCGAAATCTCGTAGCACGTGTCAGTCCTGCTCCTCGGCCACGAAGTGCTTAGCC
CTCCCACACATAACCAGAGGGCAGCAATTCACGAATCCCAACTGCCGTCGGCTGTCCATCACTGTCCTTC
ACTATGGCTTTGATCCCAGGATGCAGATCGAGAAGCACCTGTCGGCACCGTCCGCAGGGGCTCAAGATGC
CCCTGTTCTCATTTCCGATCGCGACGATACAAGTCAGGTTGCCAGCTGCCGCAGCAGCAGCAGTGCCCAG
CACCACGAGTTCTGCACAAGGTCCCCCAGTAAAATGATATACATTGACACCAGTGAAGATGCGGCCGTCG
CTAGAGAGAGCTGCGCTGGCGACGCTGTAGTCTTCAGAGATGGGGATGCTGTTGATTGTAGCCGTTGCTC
TTTCAATGAGGGTGGATTCTTCTTGAGACAAAGGCTTGGCCATGGTTTAGTTCCTCACCTTGTCGTATTA
TACTATGCCGATATACTATGCCGATGATTAATTGTCAACACGTGCTGATCAGATCCGAAAATGGATATAC
AAGCTCCCGGGAGCTTTTTGCAAAAGCCTAGGCCTCCAAAAAAGCCTCCTCACTACTTCTGGAATAGCTC
AGAGGCAGAGGCGGCCTCGGCCTCTGCATAAATAAAAAAAATTAGTCAGCCATGGGGCGGAGAATGGGCG
GAACTGGGCGGAGTTAGGGGCGGGATGGGCGGAGTTAGGGGCGGGACTATGGTTGCTGACTAATTGAGAT
GCATGCTTTGCATACTTCTGCCTGCTGGGGAGCCTGGGGACTTTCCACACCTGGTTGCTGACTAATTGAG
ATGCATGCTTTGCATACTTCTGCCTGCTGGGGAGCCTGGGGACTTTCCACACCCTAACTGACACACATTC
CACAGAATTCACTGACTCGCTGCGCTCGGTCGTTCGGCTGCGGCGAGCGGTATCAGCTCACTCAAAGGCG
GTAATACGGTTATCCACAGAATCAGGGGATAACGCAGGAAAGAACATGTAAGTGATCTCCAAAAAATAAG
TACTTTTTGACTGTAAATAAAATTGTAAGGAGTAAAAAGTACTTTTTTTTCTAAAAAAATGTAATTAAGT
AAAAGTAAAAGTATTGATTTTTAATTGTACTCAAGTAAAGTAAAAATCCCCAAAAATAATACTTAAGTAC
AGTAATCAAGTAAAATTACTCAAGTACTTTACACCTCTGCATGTGAGCAAAAGGCCAGCAAAAGGCCAGG
AACCGTAAAAAGGCCGCGTTGCTGGCGTTTTTCCATAGGCTCCGCCCCCCTGACGAGCATCACAAAAATC
GACGCTCAAGTCAGAGGTGGCGAAACCCGACAGGACTATAAAGATACCAGGCGTTTCCCCCTGGAAGCTC
CCTCGTGCGCTCTCCTGTTCCGACCCTGCCGCTTACCGGATACCTGTCCGCCTTTCTCCCTTCGGGAAGC
GTGGCGCTTTCTCATAGCTCACGCTGTAGGTATCTCAGTTCGGTGTAGGTCGTTCGCTCCAAGCTGGGCT
GTGTGCACGAACCCCCCGTTCAGCCCGACCGCTGCGCCTTATCCGGTAACTATCGTCTTGAGTCCAACCC
GGTAAGACACGACTTATCGCCACTGGCAGCAGCCACTGGTAACAGGATTAGCAGAGCGAGGTATGTAGGC
GGTGCTACAGAGTTCTTGAAGTGGTGGCCTAACTACGGCTACACTAGAAGAACAGTATTTGGTATCTGCG
CTCTGCTGAAGCCAGTTACCTTCGGAAAAAGAGTTGGTAGCTCTTGATCCGGCAAACAAACCACCGCTGG
TAGCGGTGGTTTTTTTGTTTGCAAGCAGCAGATTACGCGCAGAAAAAAAGGATCTCAAGAAGATCCTTTG
ATCTTTTCTACGGGGTCTGACACTCAGTGGAACGAAAACTCACGTTAAGGGATTTTGGTCATGAGATTAT
CAAAAAGGATCTTCACCTAGATCCTTTTAAATTAAAAATGAAGTTTTAAATCAATCTAAAGTATATATGA
GTAAACTTGGTCTGACAGTTACCAATGCTTAATCAGTGAGGCACCTATCTCAGCGATCTGTCTATTTCGT
TCATCCATAGTTGCCTGACTCCCCGTCGTGTAGATAACTACGATACGGGAGGGCTTACCATCTGGCCCCA
GTGCTGCAATGATACCGCGGGACCCACGCTCACCGGCTCCAGATTTATCAGCAATAAACCAGCCAGCCGG
AAGGGCCGAGCGCAGAAGTGGTCCTGCAACTTTATCCGCCTCCATCCAGTCTATTAATTGTTGCCGGGAA
GCTAGAGTAAGTAGTTCGCCAGTTAATAGTTTGCGCAACGTTGTTGCCATTGCTACAGGCATCGTGGTGT
CACGCTCGTCGTTTGGTATGGCTTCATTCAGCTCCGGTTCCCAACGATCAAGGCGAGTTACATGATCCCC
CATGTTGTGCAAAAAAGCGGTTAGCTCCTTCGGTCCTCCGATCGTTGTCAGAAGTAAGTTGGCCGCAGTG
TTATCACTCATGGTTATGGCAGCACTGCATAATTCTCTTACTGTCATGCCATCCGTAAGATGCTTTTCTG
TGACTGGTGAGTACTCAACCAAGTCATTCTGAGAATAGTGTATGCGGCGACCGAGTTGCTCTTGCCCGGC
GTCAATACGGGATAATACCGCGCCACATAGCAGAACTTTAAAAGTGCTCATCATTGGAAAACGTTCTTCG
GGGCGAAAACTCTCAAGGATCTTACCGCTGTTGAGATCCAGTTCGATGTAACCCACTCGTGCACCCAACT
GATCTTCAGCATCTTTTACTTTCACCAGCGTTTCTGGGTGAGCAAAAACAGGAAGGCAAAATGCCGCAAA
AAAGGGAATAAGGGCGACACGGAAATGTTGAATACTCATACTCTTCCTTTTTCAATATTATTGAAGCATT
TATCAGGGTTATTGTCTCATGAGCGGATACATATTTGAATGTATTTAGAAAAATAAACAAATAGGGGTTC
CGCGCACATTTCCCCGAAAAGTGCCACCTGACGTCGACGGATCGGGAGATCGATCTCCCGATCCCCTAGG
GTCGACTCTCAGTACAATCTGCTCTGATGCCGCATAGTTAAGCCAGTATCTGCTCCCTGCTTGTGTGTTG
GAGGTCGCTGAGTAGTGCGCGAGCAAAATTTAAGCTACAACAAGGCAAGGCTTGACCGACAATTGCATGA
AGAATCTGCTTAGGGTTAGGCGTTTTGCGCTGCTTCGCGATGTACGGGCCAGATATACGCGGGTACCGGC
ATATGGTTCTTGACAGAGGTGTAAAAAGTACTCAAAAATTTTACTCAAGTGAAAGTACAAGTACTTAGGG
AAAATTTTACTCAATTAAAAGTAAAAGTATCTGGCTAGAATCTTACTTGAGTAAAAGTAAAAAAGTACTC
CATTAAAATTGTACTTGAGTATTAACGCGTTGACATTGATTATTGACTAGTTATTAATAGTAATCAATTA
CGGGGTCATTAGTTCATAGCCCATATATGGAGTTCCGCGTTACATAACTTACGGTAAATGGCCCGCCTGG
CTGACCGCCCAACGACCCCCGCCCATTGACGTCAATAATGACGTATGTTCCCATAGTAACGCCAATAGGG
ACTTTCCATTGACGTCAATGGGTGGAGTATTTACGGTAAACTGCCCACTTGGCAGTACATCAAGTGTATC
ATATGCCAAGTACGCCCCCTATTGACGTCAATGACGGTAAATGGCCCGCCTGGCATTATGCCCAGTACAT
GACCTTATGGGACTTTCCTACTTGGCAGTACATCTACGTATTAGTCATCGCTATTACCATGGTGATGCGG
TTTTGGCAGTACATCAATGGGCGTGGATAGCGGTTTGACTCACGGGGATTTCCAAGTCTCCACCCCATTG
ACGTCAATGGGAGTTTGTTTTGGCACCAAAATCAACGGGACTTTCCAAAATGTCGTAACAACTCCGCCCC
ATTGACGCAAATGGGCGGTAGGCGTGTACGGTGGGAGGTCTATATAAGC
Features (pLannotate 1.2.2; 22 found; start..end, strand, type, name):
     48..66      +  promoter       T7 promoter: promoter for bacteriophage T7 RNA polymerase
    143..3091    +  CDS            cas9: CAS9_CAMJE - Experimental evidence at protein level: Swiss-Prot protein existence level 1. CRISPR (clustered regularly interspaced short palindromic repeat) is an adaptive immune system that provides protection against mobile genetic elements (viruses, transposable elements and conjugative plasmids). CRISPR clusters contain spacers, sequences complementary to antecedent mobile elements, and target invading nucleic acids. CRISPR clusters are transcribed and processed into CRISPR RNA (crRNA). In type II CRISPR systems correct processing of pre-crRNA requires a trans- encoded small RNA (tracrRNA)
   3194..4636    +  CDS            gag-pol (fragment): POL_MLVMS - Experimental evidence at protein level: Swiss-Prot protein existence level 1. [Integrase]: Catalyzes viral DNA integration into the host chromosome, by performing a series of DNA cutting and joining reactions. This enzyme activity takes place after virion entry into a cell and reverse transcription of the RNA genome in dsDNA. The first step in the integration process is 3' processing. This step requires a complex comprising the viral genome, matrix protein and integrase. This complex is called the pre-integration complex (PIC). The integrase protein removes 2 nucleotides from each
   4790..5014    +  polyA_signal   bGH poly(A) signal: bovine growth hormone polyadenylation signal
   5018..5039    +  promoter       SV40 promoter (fragment): SV40 enhancer and early promoter
   5044..5060    +  misc_feature   MCS (fragment): pBluescript multiple cloning site
   5109..5125    -  protein_bind   lac operator: The lac repressor binds to the lac operator to inhibit transcription in E. coli. This inhibition can be relieved by adding lactose or isopropyl-β-D-thiogalactopyranoside (IPTG). lac repressor encoded by lacI
   5133..5163    -  promoter       lac promoter: promoter for the E. coli lac operon
   5178..5199    -  protein_bind   CAP binding site: CAP binding activates transcription in the presence of cAMP. E. coli catabolite activator protein
   5212..5304    -  CDS            lacI (fragment): lac repressor; lacI; The lac repressor binds to the lac operator to inhibit transcription in E. coli. This inhibition can be relieved by adding lactose or isopropyl-β-D-thiogalactopyranoside (IPTG).
   5316..5437    -  polyA_signal   SV40 poly(A) signal: SV40 polyadenylation signal
   5432..5557    -  CDS            ble (fragment): BLE_KLEPN - Experimental evidence at protein level: Swiss-Prot protein existence level 1. Binding protein with a strong affinity to the bleomycin family of antibiotics. Binds to CL990; an antimitotic-antibiotic compound. From Klebsiella pneumoniae.
   5567..5594    -  CDS            BleoR (fragment): antibiotic-binding protein; Sh ble from Streptoalloteichus hindustanus; confers resistance to bleomycin, phleomycin, and Zeocin™
   5595..5993    -  CDS            BSD: blasticidin S deaminase; Aspergillus terreus BSD; confers resistance to blasticidin
   6012..6059    -  promoter       EM7 promoter: synthetic bacterial promoter&nbsp
   6107..6436    -  promoter       SV40 promoter: SV40 enhancer and early promoter
   6820..7408    -  rep_origin     ori: high-copy-number ColE1/pMB1/pBR322/pUC origin of replication
   7579..8439    -  CDS            AmpR: β-lactamase; bla; confers resistance to ampicillin, carbenicillin, and related antibiotics
   8440..8544    -  promoter       AmpR promoter: bla
   8615..8659    -  misc_feature   bom (fragment): basis of mobility region from pBR322
   8992..9371    +  enhancer       CMV enhancer: human cytomegalovirus immediate early enhancer
   9372..6       +  promoter       CMV promoter (across the origin): human cytomegalovirus (CMV) immediate early promoter
