[The description below was written by a language model from this plasmid's Addgene catalogue record and pLannotate feature annotations shown in this document.]
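Description:
p2T-CMV-evoCjCas9-PEmax_dRnH-BlastR is a 9,569 bp mammalian expression plasmid for CRISPR prime editing, built on the p2T-CMV-BlastR backbone. It is propagated in E. coli through a high-copy ColE1/pUC-type origin and selected with ampicillin through the β-lactamase gene and its native promoter. Remnants of earlier cloning vectors are also annotated, including lac promoter/operator elements, a short lacI fragment, a pBluescript MCS fragment and a bom fragment. These appear to have no functional role in the design.

The payload is a synthetic fusion protein driven by the human CMV immediate-early enhancer and promoter, which spans the sequence origin. A T7 promoter lies just upstream of the coding region, and a bovine growth hormone polyadenylation signal terminates the transcript. The first part of the open reading frame matches Campylobacter jejuni Cas9. According to the record it is evoCjCas9, a compact variant obtained by continuous directed evolution to recognise a broader range of PAMs. It is followed by a fragment of the Moloney murine leukemia virus gag-pol polyprotein that corresponds to the reverse transcriptase. The name indicates a PEmax-style architecture with the RNase H domain removed (dRnH), which shortens the editor. The feature table does not annotate linkers, nuclear localisation signals or specific point mutations.

A separate cassette on the opposite strand places the blasticidin S deaminase gene under SV40 early and bacterial EM7 promoters, with an SV40 polyadenylation signal. Short bleomycin-resistance fragments adjoin it. This cassette allows blasticidin selection of transfected mammalian cells. The plasmid supplies only the editor protein; no guide RNA cassette is annotated, so a pegRNA would need to come from another construct.
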