Addgene plasmid #194063: p2T-CMV-evoCjCas9-PEmax_dRnH-BlastR
Purpose: Mammalian expression of evoCjCas9 PEmax_deltaRnH
Depositing lab: Gerald Schwank. Publication: Continuous directed evolution of a compact CjCas9 variant with broad PAM compatibility. Schmidheini L, Mathis N, Marquart KF, Rothgangl T, Kissling L, Bock D, Chanez C, Wang JP, Jinek M, Schwank G. Nat Chem Biol. 2023 Sep 21. doi: 10.1038/s41589-023-01427-x. PubMed 37735239.
Backbone
  Vector backbone: p2T-CMV-BlastR
  Vector type: Mammalian Expression, CRISPR
  Selectable markers: Blasticidin
Growth in bacteria
  Bacterial resistance: Ampicillin, 100 μg/mL
  Growth temperature: 37°C
  Growth strain: DH5alpha
  Copy number: Unknown
Gene/Insert
  Gene/Insert name: evoCjCas9-PEmax_dRnH
  Species: Synthetic
Terms and licenses: Academic/Nonprofit Terms; Industry Terms: Not Available to Industry
How to cite: p2T-CMV-evoCjCas9-PEmax_dRnH-BlastR was a gift from Gerald Schwank (Addgene plasmid # 194063 ; http://n2t.net/addgene:194063 ; RRID:Addgene_194063)
